Addgene plasmid #164893: TC811
Purpose: TRE::YFP, inducible YFP expression when co-express with rtTA
Depositing lab: Tian Chi. Depositing organization: ShanghaiTech University. Publication: A Tet/Q Hybrid System for Robust and Versatile Control of Transgene Expression in C. elegans. Mao S, Qi Y, Zhu H, Huang X, Zou Y, Chi T. iScience. 2019 Jan 25;11:224-237. doi: 10.1016/j.isci.2018.12.023. Epub 2018 Dec 27. PubMed 30634168.
Backbone
  Vector backbone: puc57
  Vector type: Worm Expression
Growth in bacteria
  Bacterial resistance: Ampicillin, 100 μg/mL
  Growth temperature: 37°C
  Growth strain: NEB Stable
  Copy number: High Copy
Gene/Insert
  Gene/Insert name: YFP
  Species: C. elegans (nematode)
  Cloning method: Gibson Cloning
Terms and licenses: Academic/Nonprofit Terms; Industry Terms: Not Available to Industry
How to cite: TC811 was a gift from Tian Chi (Addgene plasmid # 164893 ; http://n2t.net/addgene:164893 ; RRID:Addgene_164893)
