[The description below was written by a language model from this plasmid's Addgene catalogue record and pLannotate feature annotations shown in this document.]
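Description:
TC811 is a 4,836 bp worm expression plasmid built on a pUC57 backbone and serves as the reporter half of a tetracycline-inducible system for Caenorhabditis elegans. In E. coli it is propagated through a high-copy ColE1/pUC-type origin and selected with ampicillin through the β-lactamase gene and its native promoter. The remaining bacterial annotations (a lacI fragment, CAP binding site, lac promoter and operator, and short rop and bom fragments) are remnants of the cloning backbone and are not part of the payload.

The functional cassette is a Tet-responsive element driving YFP. The feature tables annotate a fragment matching a third-generation TRE promoter upstream of an 864 bp fluorescent protein region that the annotation software matches to a Citrine-type yellow variant derived from Aequorea victoria GFP; the catalogue simply calls the insert YFP. That annotated span is longer than a typical intronless YFP coding sequence, but the record does not explain the difference. The TRE has little activity by itself and is switched on when the reverse tetracycline transactivator rtTA binds it in the presence of a tetracycline-class inducer, so YFP is produced only in animals or cells that also express rtTA from a separate construct. Downstream of the reporter lies a short match to the C. elegans gene aex-5. It may belong to a worm-derived 3′ regulatory region, but the record does not name the 3′ UTR or any minimal promoter used.

The sequencing-derived and depositor sequences are the same length and carry the same features in the same order, differing only in their start coordinate. The plasmid is suited to testing and visualising drug-inducible, rtTA-dependent transgene control in worms.
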