Features (pLannotate 1.2.2; 12 found; start..end, strand, type, name):
    110..373     +  promoter       TRE3GV promoter (fragment): 3rd-generation Tet-responsive promoter that can be activated by binding of Tet-On® 3G, optimized for retroviral and lentiviral vectors
    571..1434    +  CDS            cpCitrine: cpCitrine is a basic (constitutively fluorescent) green/yellow fluorescent protein published in 2001, derived from Aequorea victoria.
   2052..2204    +  CDS            aex-5 (fragment): AEX5_CAEEL - Also known as kpc-3 From Caenorhabditis elegans.
   2332..2367    +  CDS            rop (fragment): Rop protein, which maintains plasmids at low copy number; rop
   2469..2568    +  misc_feature   bom (fragment): basis of mobility region from pBR322
   2666..2770    +  promoter       AmpR promoter: bla
   2771..3631    +  CDS            AmpR: β-lactamase; bla; confers resistance to ampicillin, carbenicillin, and related antibiotics
   3802..4390    +  rep_origin     ori: high-copy-number ColE1/pMB1/pBR322/pUC origin of replication
   4573..4665    +  CDS            lacI (fragment): lac repressor; lacI; The lac repressor binds to the lac operator to inhibit transcription in E. coli. This inhibition can be relieved by adding lactose or isopropyl-β-D-thiogalactopyranoside (IPTG).
   4678..4699    +  protein_bind   CAP binding site: CAP binding activates transcription in the presence of cAMP. E. coli catabolite activator protein
   4714..4744    +  promoter       lac promoter: promoter for the E. coli lac operon
   4752..4768    +  protein_bind   lac operator: The lac repressor binds to the lac operator to inhibit transcription in E. coli. This inhibition can be relieved by adding lactose or isopropyl-β-D-thiogalactopyranoside (IPTG). lac repressor encoded by lacI
>Addgene plasmid #164893 | TC811 | depositor full sequence | sequence record 320312 | TC811 sequence 4836 bps
AACTATTCTCATTTAAATTTTCAGAGCTTAAAAATGGCTGAAATCACTCACAACGATGGATACGCTAACA
ACTTGGAAATGAAATAAGCTTGCATGCCCGTCTTCACTCGAGTTTACTCCCTATCAGTGATAGAGAACGT
ATGAAGAGTTTACTCCCTATCAGTGATAGAGAACGTATGCAGACTTTACTCCCTATCAGTGATAGAGAAC
GTATAAGGAGTTTACTCCCTATCAGTGATAGAGAACGTATGACCAGTTTACTCCCTATCAGTGATAGAGA
ACGTATCTACAGTTTACTCCCTATCAGTGATAGAGAACGTATATCCAGTTTACTCCCTATCAGTGATAGA
GAACGTATGTCGAGGTAGGCGTGATCGATTTTTTGCAAATTACGAGCGTTGTAGGGGGCGGAGCGATAGG
TCCTATAGGTTTTGGTATATCATCATTCATTCATTCATTGGTACATTCATTTACCCACCTTCCTCTTTCT
GAGCTTCTCTGGAGTTCTGTGCTTCCTTTTTCCCTTATCTTTATACTGTAATTTTTAACTTTCAGCCGGT
AGAAAAAATGAGTAAAGGAGAAGAACTTTTCACTGGAGTTGTCCCAATTCTTGTTGAATTAGATGGTGAT
GTTAATGGGCACAAATTTTCTGTCAGTGGAGAGGGTGAAGGTGATGCAACATACGGAAAACTTACCCTTA
AATTTATTTGCACTACTGGAAAACTACCTGTTCCATGGGTAAGTTTAAACATATATATACTAACTAACCC
TGATTATTTAAATTTTCAGCCAACACTTGTCACTACTTTCGGTTATGGTCTTCAATGCTTCGCCAGATAC
CCAGATCATATGAAACAGCATGACTTTTTCAAGAGTGCCATGCCCGAAGGTTATGTACAGGAAAGAACTA
TATTTTTCAAAGATGACGGGAACTACAAGACACGTAAGTTTAAACAGTTCGGTACTAACTAACCATACAT
ATTTAAATTTTCAGGTGCTGAAGTCAAGTTTGAAGGTGATACCCTTGTTAATAGAATCGAGTTAAAAGGT
ATTGATTTTAAAGAAGATGGAAACATTCTTGGACACAAATTGGAATACAACTATAACTCACACAATGTAT
ACATCATGGCAGACAAACAAAAGAATGGAATCAAAGTTGTAAGTTTAAACATGATTTTACTAACTAACTA
ATCTGATTTAAATTTTCAGAACTTCAAAATTAGACACAACATTGAAGATGGAAGCGTTCAACTAGCAGAC
CATTATCAACAAAATACTCCAATTGGCGATGGCCCTGTCCTTTTACCAGACAACCATTACCTGTCCTACC
AATCTGCCCTTTCGAAAGATCCCAACGAAAAGAGAGACCACATGGTCCTTCTTGAGTTTGTAACAGCTGC
TGGGATTACACATGGCATGGATGAACTATACAAATAGCATTCGTAGAATTCCAACTGAGCGCCGGTCGCT
ACCATTACCAACTTGTCTGGTGTCAAAAATAATAGGGGCCGCTGTCATCAGAGTAAGTTTAAACTGAGTT
CTACTAACTAACGAGTAATATTTAAATTTTCAGCATCTCGCGCCCGTGCCTCTGACTTCTAAGTCCAATT
ACTCTTCAACATCCCTACATGCTCTTTCTCCCTGTGCTCCCACCCCCTATTTTTGTTATTATCAAAAAAC
TTCTCTTAATTTCTTTGTTTTTTAGCTTCTTTTAAGTCACCTCTAACAATGAAATTGTGTAGATTCAAAA
ATAGAATTAATTCGTAATAAAAAGTCGAAAAAAATTGTGCTCCCTCCCCCCATTAATAATAATTCTATCC
CAAAATCTACACAATGTTCTGTGTACACTTCTTATGTTTTTTACTTCTGATAAATTTTTTTGAAACATCA
TAGAAAAAACCGCACACAAAATACCTTATCATATGTTACGTTTCAGTTTATGACCGCAATTTTTATTTCT
TCGCACGTCTGGGCCTCTCATGACGTCAAATCATGCTCATCGTGAAAAAGTTTTGGAGTATTTTTGGAAT
TTTTCAATCAAGTGAAAGTTTATGAAATTAATTTTCCTGCTTTTGCTTTTTGGGGTTTCCCCTATTGTTT
GTCAAGATTTCGAGGACGGCGTTTTTCTTGCTAAAATCACAAGTATTGATGAGCACGATGCAAGAAAGAT
CGGAAGAAGGTTTGGGTTTGAGGCTCAGTGGAAGGTGAGTAGAAGTTGATAATTTGAAAGTGGAGTAGTG
TCTATGGGGTTTTTGCCTTAAATGACAGAATACATTCCCAATATACCAAACATAACTGTTTCCTACTAGT
CGGCCGTACGGGCCCTTTCGTCTCGCGCGTTTCGGTGATGACGGTGAAAACCTCTGACACATGCAGCTCC
CGGAGACGGTCACAGCTTGTCTGTAAGCGGATGCCGGGAGCAGACAAGCCCGTCAGGGCGCGTCAGCGGG
TGTTGGCGGGTGTCGGGGCTGGCTTAACTATGCGGCATCAGAGCAGATTGTACTGAGAGTGCACCATATG
CGGTGTGAAATACCGCACAGATGCGTAAGGAGAAAATACCGCATCAGGCGGCCTTAAGGGCCTCGTGATA
CGCCTATTTTTATAGGTTAATGTCATGATAATAATGGTTTCTTAGACGTCAGGTGGCACTTTTCGGGGAA
ATGTGCGCGGAACCCCTATTTGTTTATTTTTCTAAATACATTCAAATATGTATCCGCTCATGAGACAATA
ACCCTGATAAATGCTTCAATAATATTGAAAAAGGAAGAGTATGAGTATTCAACATTTCCGTGTCGCCCTT
ATTCCCTTTTTTGCGGCATTTTGCCTTCCTGTTTTTGCTCACCCAGAAACGCTGGTGAAAGTAAAAGATG
CTGAAGATCAGTTGGGTGCACGAGTGGGTTACATCGAACTGGATCTCAACAGCGGTAAGATCCTTGAGAG
TTTTCGCCCCGAAGAACGTTTTCCAATGATGAGCACTTTTAAAGTTCTGCTATGTGGCGCGGTATTATCC
CGTATTGACGCCGGGCAAGAGCAACTCGGTCGCCGCATACACTATTCTCAGAATGACTTGGTTGAGTACT
CACCAGTCACAGAAAAGCATCTTACGGATGGCATGACAGTAAGAGAATTATGCAGTGCTGCCATAACCAT
GAGTGATAACACTGCGGCCAACTTACTTCTGACAACGATCGGAGGACCGAAGGAGCTAACCGCTTTTTTG
CACAACATGGGGGATCATGTAACTCGCCTTGATCGTTGGGAACCGGAGCTGAATGAAGCCATACCAAACG
ACGAGCGTGACACCACGATGCCTGTAGCAATGGCAACAACGTTGCGCAAACTATTAACTGGCGAACTACT
TACTCTAGCTTCCCGGCAACAATTAATAGACTGGATGGAGGCGGATAAAGTTGCAGGACCACTTCTGCGC
TCGGCCCTTCCGGCTGGCTGGTTTATTGCTGATAAATCTGGAGCCGGTGAGCGTGGGTCTCGCGGTATCA
TTGCAGCACTGGGGCCAGATGGTAAGCCCTCCCGTATCGTAGTTATCTACACGACGGGGAGTCAGGCAAC
TATGGATGAACGAAATAGACAGATCGCTGAGATAGGTGCCTCACTGATTAAGCATTGGTAACTGTCAGAC
CAAGTTTACTCATATATACTTTAGATTGATTTAAAACTTCATTTTTAATTTAAAAGGATCTAGGTGAAGA
TCCTTTTTGATAATCTCATGACCAAAATCCCTTAACGTGAGTTTTCGTTCCACTGAGCGTCAGACCCCGT
AGAAAAGATCAAAGGATCTTCTTGAGATCCTTTTTTTCTGCGCGTAATCTGCTGCTTGCAAACAAAAAAA
CCACCGCTACCAGCGGTGGTTTGTTTGCCGGATCAAGAGCTACCAACTCTTTTTCCGAAGGTAACTGGCT
TCAGCAGAGCGCAGATACCAAATACTGTCCTTCTAGTGTAGCCGTAGTTAGGCCACCACTTCAAGAACTC
TGTAGCACCGCCTACATACCTCGCTCTGCTAATCCTGTTACCAGTGGCTGCTGCCAGTGGCGATAAGTCG
TGTCTTACCGGGTTGGACTCAAGACGATAGTTACCGGATAAGGCGCAGCGGTCGGGCTGAACGGGGGGTT
CGTGCACACAGCCCAGCTTGGAGCGAACGACCTACACCGAACTGAGATACCTACAGCGTGAGCATTGAGA
AAGCGCCACGCTTCCCGAAGGGAGAAAGGCGGACAGGTATCCGGTAAGCGGCAGGGTCGGAACAGGAGAG
CGCACGAGGGAGCTTCCAGGGGGAAACGCCTGGTATCTTTATAGTCCTGTCGGGTTTCGCCACCTCTGAC
TTGAGCGTCGATTTTTGTGATGCTCGTCAGGGGGGCGGAGCCTATGGAAAAACGCCAGCAACGCGGCCTT
TTTACGGTTCCTGGCCTTTTGCTGGCCTTTTGCTCACATGTTCTTTCCTGCGTTATCCCCTGATTCTGTG
GATAACCGTATTACCGCCTTTGAGTGAGCTGATACCGCTCGCCGCAGCCGAACGACCGAGCGCAGCGAGT
CAGTGAGCGAGGAAGCGGAAGAGCGCCCAATACGCAAACCGCCTCTCCCCGCGCGTTGGCCGATTCATTA
ATGCAGCTGGCACGACAGGTTTCCCGACTGGAAAGCGGGCAGTGAGCGCAACGCAATTAATGTGAGTTAG
CTCACTCATTAGGCACCCCAGGCTTTACACTTTATGCTTCCGGCTCGTATGTTGTGTGGAATTGTGAGCG
GATAACAATTTCACACAGGAAACAGCTATGACCATGATTACGCCAAGCTGTAAGTTTAAACATGATCTTA
CTAACT
