Features (pLannotate 1.2.2; 12 found; start..end, strand, type, name):
      1..589     +  rep_origin     ori: high-copy-number ColE1/pMB1/pBR322/pUC origin of replication
    772..864     +  CDS            lacI (fragment): lac repressor; lacI; The lac repressor binds to the lac operator to inhibit transcription in E. coli. This inhibition can be relieved by adding lactose or isopropyl-β-D-thiogalactopyranoside (IPTG).
    877..898     +  protein_bind   CAP binding site: CAP binding activates transcription in the presence of cAMP. E. coli catabolite activator protein
    913..943     +  promoter       lac promoter: promoter for the E. coli lac operon
    951..967     +  protein_bind   lac operator: The lac repressor binds to the lac operator to inhibit transcription in E. coli. This inhibition can be relieved by adding lactose or isopropyl-β-D-thiogalactopyranoside (IPTG). lac repressor encoded by lacI
   1145..1408    +  promoter       TRE3GV promoter (fragment): 3rd-generation Tet-responsive promoter that can be activated by binding of Tet-On® 3G, optimized for retroviral and lentiviral vectors
   1606..2469    +  CDS            cpCitrine: cpCitrine is a basic (constitutively fluorescent) green/yellow fluorescent protein published in 2001, derived from Aequorea victoria.
   3087..3239    +  CDS            aex-5 (fragment): AEX5_CAEEL - Also known as kpc-3 From Caenorhabditis elegans.
   3367..3402    +  CDS            rop (fragment): Rop protein, which maintains plasmids at low copy number; rop
   3504..3603    +  misc_feature   bom (fragment): basis of mobility region from pBR322
   3701..3805    +  promoter       AmpR promoter: bla
   3806..4666    +  CDS            AmpR: β-lactamase; bla; confers resistance to ampicillin, carbenicillin, and related antibiotics
>Addgene plasmid #164893 | TC811 | addgene full sequence | sequence record 329945 | Addgene NGS Result
TTGAGATCCTTTTTTTCTGCGCGTAATCTGCTGCTTGCAAACAAAAAAACCACCGCTACCAGCGGTGGTT
TGTTTGCCGGATCAAGAGCTACCAACTCTTTTTCCGAAGGTAACTGGCTTCAGCAGAGCGCAGATACCAA
ATACTGTTCTTCTAGTGTAGCCGTAGTTAGGCCACCACTTCAAGAACTCTGTAGCACCGCCTACATACCT
CGCTCTGCTAATCCTGTTACCAGTGGCTGCTGCCAGTGGCGATAAGTCGTGTCTTACCGGGTTGGACTCA
AGACGATAGTTACCGGATAAGGCGCAGCGGTCGGGCTGAACGGGGGGTTCGTGCACACAGCCCAGCTTGG
AGCGAACGACCTACACCGAACTGAGATACCTACAGCGTGAGCTATGAGAAAGCGCCACGCTTCCCGAAGG
GAGAAAGGCGGACAGGTATCCGGTAAGCGGCAGGGTCGGAACAGGAGAGCGCACGAGGGAGCTTCCAGGG
GGAAACGCCTGGTATCTTTATAGTCCTGTCGGGTTTCGCCACCTCTGACTTGAGCGTCGATTTTTGTGAT
GCTCGTCAGGGGGGCGGAGCCTATGGAAAAACGCCAGCAACGCGGCCTTTTTACGGTTCCTGGCCTTTTG
CTGGCCTTTTGCTCACATGTTCTTTCCTGCGTTATCCCCTGATTCTGTGGATAACCGTATTACCGCCTTT
GAGTGAGCTGATACCGCTCGCCGCAGCCGAACGACCGAGCGCAGCGAGTCAGTGAGCGAGGAAGCGGAAG
AGCGCCCAATACGCAAACCGCCTCTCCCCGCGCGTTGGCCGATTCATTAATGCAGCTGGCACGACAGGTT
TCCCGACTGGAAAGCGGGCAGTGAGCGCAACGCAATTAATGTGAGTTAGCTCACTCATTAGGCACCCCAG
GCTTTACACTTTATGCTTCCGGCTCGTATGTTGTGTGGAATTGTGAGCGGATAACAATTTCACACAGGAA
ACAGCTATGACCATGATTACGCCAAGCTGTAAGTTTAAACATGATCTTACTAACTAACTATTCTCATTTA
AATTTTCAGAGCTTAAAAATGGCTGAAATCACTCACAACGATGGATACGCTAACAACTTGGAAATGAAAT
AAGCTTGCATGCCCGTCTTCACTCGAGTTTACTCCCTATCAGTGATAGAGAACGTATGAAGAGTTTACTC
CCTATCAGTGATAGAGAACGTATGCAGACTTTACTCCCTATCAGTGATAGAGAACGTATAAGGAGTTTAC
TCCCTATCAGTGATAGAGAACGTATGACCAGTTTACTCCCTATCAGTGATAGAGAACGTATCTACAGTTT
ACTCCCTATCAGTGATAGAGAACGTATATCCAGTTTACTCCCTATCAGTGATAGAGAACGTATGTCGAGG
TAGGCGTGATCGATTTTTTGCAAATTACGAGCGTTGTAGGGGGCGGAGCGATAGGTCCTATAGGTTTTGG
TATATCATCATTCATTCATTCATTGGTACATTCATTTACCCACCTTCCTCTTTCTGAGCTTCTCTGGAGT
TCTGTGCTTCCTTTTTCCCTTATCTTTATACTGTAATTTTTAACTTTCAGCCGGTAGAAAAAATGAGTAA
AGGAGAAGAACTTTTCACTGGAGTTGTCCCAATTCTTGTTGAATTAGATGGTGATGTTAATGGGCACAAA
TTTTCTGTCAGTGGAGAGGGTGAAGGTGATGCAACATACGGAAAACTTACCCTTAAATTTATTTGCACTA
CTGGAAAACTACCTGTTCCATGGGTAAGTTTAAACATATATATACTAACTAACCCTGATTATTTAAATTT
TCAGCCAACACTTGTCACTACTTTCGGTTATGGTCTTCAATGCTTCGCCAGATACCCAGATCATATGAAA
CAGCATGACTTTTTCAAGAGTGCCATGCCCGAAGGTTATGTACAGGAAAGAACTATATTTTTCAAAGATG
ACGGGAACTACAAGACACGTAAGTTTAAACAGTTCGGTACTAACTAACCATACATATTTAAATTTTCAGG
TGCTGAAGTCAAGTTTGAAGGTGATACCCTTGTTAATAGAATCGAGTTAAAAGGTATTGATTTTAAAGAA
GATGGAAACATTCTTGGACACAAATTGGAATACAACTATAACTCACACAATGTATACATCATGGCAGACA
AACAAAAGAATGGAATCAAAGTTGTAAGTTTAAACATGATTTTACTAACTAACTAATCTGATTTAAATTT
TCAGAACTTCAAAATTAGACACAACATTGAAGATGGAAGCGTTCAACTAGCAGACCATTATCAACAAAAT
ACTCCAATTGGCGATGGCCCTGTCCTTTTACCAGACAACCATTACCTGTCCTACCAATCTGCCCTTTCGA
AAGATCCCAACGAAAAGAGAGACCACATGGTCCTTCTTGAGTTTGTAACAGCTGCTGGGATTACACATGG
CATGGATGAACTATACAAATAGCATTCGTAGAATTCCAACTGAGCGCCGGTCGCTACCATTACCAACTTG
TCTGGTGTCAAAAATAATAGGGGCCGCTGTCATCAGAGTAAGTTTAAACTGAGTTCTACTAACTAACGAG
TAATATTTAAATTTTCAGCATCTCGCGCCCGTGCCTCTGACTTCTAAGTCCAATTACTCTTCAACATCCC
TACATGCTCTTTCTCCCTGTGCTCCCACCCCCTATTTTTGTTATTATCAAAAAACTTCTCTTAATTTCTT
TGTTTTTTAGCTTCTTTTAAGTCACCTCTAACAATGAAATTGTGTAGATTCAAAAATAGAATTAATTCGT
AATAAAAAGTCGAAAAAAATTGTGCTCCCTCCCCCCATTAATAATAATTCTATCCCAAAATCTACACAAT
GTTCTGTGTACACTTCTTATGTTTTTTACTTCTGATAAATTTTTTTGAAACATCATAGAAAAAACCGCAC
ACAAAATACCTTATCATATGTTACGTTTCAGTTTATGACCGCAATTTTTATTTCTTCGCACGTCTGGGCC
TCTCATGACGTCAAATCATGCTCATCGTGAAAAAGTTTTGGAGTATTTTTGGAATTTTTCAATCAAGTGA
AAGTTTATGAAATTAATTTTCCTGCTTTTGCTTTTTGGGGTTTCCCCTATTGTTTGTCAAGATTTCGAGG
ACGGCGTTTTTCTTGCTAAAATCACAAGTATTGATGAGCACGATGCAAGAAAGATCGGAAGAAGGTTTGG
GTTTGAGGCTCAGTGGAAGGTGAGTAGAAGTTGATAATTTGAAAGTGGAGTAGTGTCTATGGGGTTTTTG
CCTTAAATGACAGAATACATTCCCAATATACCAAACATAACTGTTTCCTACTAGTCGGCCGTACGGGCCC
TTTCGTCTCGCGCGTTTCGGTGATGACGGTGAAAACCTCTGACACATGCAGCTCCCGGAGACGGTCACAG
CTTGTCTGTAAGCGGATGCCGGGAGCAGACAAGCCCGTCAGGGCGCGTCAGCGGGTGTTGGCGGGTGTCG
GGGCTGGCTTAACTATGCGGCATCAGAGCAGATTGTACTGAGAGTGCACCATATGCGGTGTGAAATACCG
CACAGATGCGTAAGGAGAAAATACCGCATCAGGCGGCCTTAAGGGCCTCGTGATACGCCTATTTTTATAG
GTTAATGTCATGATAATAATGGTTTCTTAGACGTCAGGTGGCACTTTTCGGGGAAATGTGCGCGGAACCC
CTATTTGTTTATTTTTCTAAATACATTCAAATATGTATCCGCTCATGAGACAATAACCCTGATAAATGCT
TCAATAATATTGAAAAAGGAAGAGTATGAGTATTCAACATTTCCGTGTCGCCCTTATTCCCTTTTTTGCG
GCATTTTGCCTTCCTGTTTTTGCTCACCCAGAAACGCTGGTGAAAGTAAAAGATGCTGAAGATCAGTTGG
GTGCACGAGTGGGTTACATCGAACTGGATCTCAACAGCGGTAAGATCCTTGAGAGTTTTCGCCCCGAAGA
ACGTTTTCCAATGATGAGCACTTTTAAAGTTCTGCTATGTGGCGCGGTATTATCCCGTATTGACGCCGGG
CAAGAGCAACTCGGTCGCCGCATACACTATTCTCAGAATGACTTGGTTGAGTACTCACCAGTCACAGAAA
AGCATCTTACGGATGGCATGACAGTAAGAGAATTATGCAGTGCTGCCATAACCATGAGTGATAACACTGC
GGCCAACTTACTTCTGACAACGATCGGAGGACCGAAGGAGCTAACCGCTTTTTTGCACAACATGGGGGAT
CATGTAACTCGCCTTGATCGTTGGGAACCGGAGCTGAATGAAGCCATACCAAACGACGAGCGTGACACCA
CGATGCCTGTAGCAATGGCAACAACGTTGCGCAAACTATTAACTGGCGAACTACTTACTCTAGCTTCCCG
GCAACAATTAATAGACTGGATGGAGGCGGATAAAGTTGCAGGACCACTTCTGCGCTCGGCCCTTCCGGCT
GGCTGGTTTATTGCTGATAAATCTGGAGCCGGTGAGCGTGGGTCTCGCGGTATCATTGCAGCACTGGGGC
CAGATGGTAAGCCCTCCCGTATCGTAGTTATCTACACGACGGGGAGTCAGGCAACTATGGATGAACGAAA
TAGACAGATCGCTGAGATAGGTGCCTCACTGATTAAGCATTGGTAACTGTCAGACCAAGTTTACTCATAT
ATACTTTAGATTGATTTAAAACTTCATTTTTAATTTAAAAGGATCTAGGTGAAGATCCTTTTTGATAATC
TCATGACCAAAATCCCTTAACGTGAGTTTTCGTTCCACTGAGCGTCAGACCCCGTAGAAAAGATCAAAGG
ATCTTC
